>Addgene plasmid #193232 | Lenti-sgPrdm9#2/Cre | addgene full sequence | sequence record 379581 | Addgene NGS Result
GACATTGATTATTGACTAGTTATTAATAGTAATCAATTACGGGGTCATTAGTTCATAGCCCATATATGGA
GTTCCGCGTTACATAACTTACGGTAAATGGCCCGCCTGGCTGACCGCCCAACGACCCCCGCCCATTGACG
TCAATAATGACGTATGTTCCCATAGTAACGCCAATAGGGACTTTCCATTGACGTCAATGGGTGGAGTATT
TACGGTAAACTGCCCACTTGGCAGTACATCAAGTGTATCATATGCCAAGTACGCCCCCTATTGACGTCAA
TGACGGTAAATGGCCCGCCTGGCATTATGCCCAGTACATGACCTTATGGGACTTTCCTACTTGGCAGTAC
ATCTACGTATTAGTCATCGCTATTACCATGGTGATGCGGTTTTGGCAGTACATCAATGGGCGTGGATAGC
GGTTTGACTCACGGGGATTTCCAAGTCTCCACCCCATTGACGTCAATGGGAGTTTGTTTTGGCACCAAAA
TCAACGGGACTTTCCAAAATGTCGTAACAACTCCGCCCCATTGACGCAAATGGGCGGTAGGCGTGTACGG
TGGGAGGTCTATATAAGCAGCGCGTTTTGCCTGTACTGGGTCTCTCTGGTTAGACCAGATCTGAGCCTGG
GAGCTCTCTGGCTAACTAGGGAACCCACTGCTTAAGCCTCAATAAAGCTTGCCTTGAGTGCTTCAAGTAG
TGTGTGCCCGTCTGTTGTGTGACTCTGGTAACTAGAGATCCCTCAGACCCTTTTAGTCAGTGTGGAAAAT
CTCTAGCAGTGGCGCCCGAACAGGGACTTGAAAGCGAAAGGGAAACCAGAGGAGCTCTCTCGACGCAGGA
CTCGGCTTGCTGAAGCGCGCACGGCAAGAGGCGAGGGGCGGCGACTGGTGAGTACGCCAAAAATTTTGAC
TAGCGGAGGCTAGAAGGAGAGAGATGGGTGCGAGAGCGTCAGTATTAAGCGGGGGAGAATTAGATCGCGA
TGGGAAAAAATTCGGTTAAGGCCAGGGGGAAAGAAAAAATATAAATTAAAACATATAGTATGGGCAAGCA
GGGAGCTAGAACGATTCGCAGTTAATCCTGGCCTGTTAGAAACATCAGAAGGCTGTAGACAAATACTGGG
ACAGCTACAACCATCCCTTCAGACAGGATCAGAAGAACTTAGATCATTATATAATACAGTAGCAACCCTC
TATTGTGTGCATCAAAGGATAGAGATAAAAGACACCAAGGAAGCTTTAGACAAGATAGAGGAAGAGCAAA
ACAAAAGTAAGACCACCGCACAGCAAGCGGCCGGCCGCTGATCTTCAGACCTGGAGGAGGAGATATGAGG
GACAATTGGAGAAGTGAATTATATAAATATAAAGTAGTAAAAATTGAACCATTAGGAGTAGCACCCACCA
AGGCAAAGAGAAGAGTGGTGCAGAGAGAAAAAAGAGCAGTGGGAATAGGAGCTTTGTTCCTTGGGTTCTT
GGGAGCAGCAGGAAGCACTATGGGCGCAGCGTCAATGACGCTGACGGTACAGGCCAGACAATTATTGTCT
GGTATAGTGCAGCAGCAGAACAATTTGCTGAGGGCTATTGAGGCGCAACAGCATCTGTTGCAACTCACAG
TCTGGGGCATCAAGCAGCTCCAGGCAAGAATCCTGGCTGTGGAAAGATACCTAAAGGATCAACAGCTCCT
GGGGATTTGGGGTTGCTCTGGAAAACTCATTTGCACCACTGCTGTGCCTTGGAATGCTAGTTGGAGTAAT
AAATCTCTGGAACAGATTTGGAATCACACGACCTGGATGGAGTGGGACAGAGAAATTAACAATTACACAA
GCTTAATACACTCCTTAATTGAAGAATCGCAAAACCAGCAAGAAAAGAATGAACAAGAATTATTGGAATT
AGATAAATGGGCAAGTTTGTGGAATTGGTTTAACATAACAAATTGGCTGTGGTATATAAAATTATTCATA
ATGATAGTAGGAGGCTTGGTAGGTTTAAGAATAGTTTTTGCTGTACTTTCTATAGTGAATAGAGTTAGGC
AGGGATATTCACCATTATCGTTTCAGACCCACCTCCCAACCCCGAGGGGACCCGACAGGCCCGAAGGAAT
AGAAGAAGAAGGTGGAGAGAGAGACAGAGACAGATCCATTCGATTAGTGAACGGATCGGCACTGCGTGCG
CCAATTCTGCAGACAAATGGCAGTATTCATCCACAATTTTAAAAGAAAAGGGGGGATTGGGGGGTACAGT
GCAGGGGAAAGAATAGTAGACATAATAGCAACAGACATACAAACTAAAGAATTACAAAAACAAATTACAA
AAATTCAAAATTTTCGGGTTTATTACAGGGACAGCAGAGATCCAGTTTGGTTAGTACCGGGCCCGCTCTA
GCCCTGCAGGAACTGTTTAAACTGTGAGGGCCTATTTCCCATGATTCCTTCATATTTGCATATACGATAC
AAGGCTGTTAGAGAGATAATTGGAATTAATTTGACTGTAAACACAAAGATATTAGTACAAAATACGTGAC
GTAGAAAGTAATAATTTCTTGGGTAGTTTGCAGTTTTAAAATTATGTTTTAAAATGGACTATCATATGCT
TACCGTAACTTGAAAGTATTTCGATTTCTTGGCTTTATATATCTTGTGGAAAGGACCAAACACCGACCTG
GTCTGATAACCCGGCGTTTAAGAGCTATGCTGGAAACAGCATAGCAAGTTTAAATAAGGCTAGTCCGTTA
TCAACTTGAAAAAGTGGCACCGAGTCGGTGCTTTTTTGTTTGGCGCGCCTATGGCTTAATTAACATGGCG
GCCGCATTCTACCGGGTAGGGGAGGCGCTTTTCCCAAGGCAGTCTGGAGCATGCGCTTTAGCAGCCCCGC
TGGGCACTTGGCGCTACACAAGTGGCCTCTGGCCTCGCACACATTCCACATCCACCGGTAGGCGCCAACC
GGCTCCGTTCTTTGGTGGCCCCTTCGCGCCACCTTCTACTCCTCCCCTAGTCAGGAAGTTCCCCCCCGCC
CCGCAGCTCGCGTCGTGCAGGACGTGACAAATGGAAGTAGCACGTCTCACTAGTCTCGTGCAGATGGACA
GCACCGCTGAGCAATGGAAGCGGGTAGGCCTTTGGGGCAGCGGCCAATAGCAGCTTTGCTCCTTCGCTTT
CTGGGCTCAGAGGCTGGGAAGGGGTGGGTCCGGGGGCGGGCTCAGGGGCGGGCTCAGGGGCGGGGCGGGC
GCCCGAAGGTCCTCCGGAGGCCCGGCATTCTGCACGCTTCAAAAGCGCACGTCTGCCGCGCTGTTCTCCT
CTTCCTCATCTCCGGGACCCGGGATGCCCAAGAAGAAGAGGAAGGTGTCCAATTTACTGACCGTACACCA
AAATTTGCCTGCATTACCGGTCGATGCAACGAGTGATGAGGTTCGCAAGAACCTGATGGACATGTTCAGG
GATCGCCAGGCGTTTTCTGAGCATACCTGGAAAATGCTTCTGTCCGTTTGCCGGTCGTGGGCGGCATGGT
GCAAGTTGAATAACCGGAAATGGTTTCCCGCAGAACCTGAAGATGTTCGCGATTATCTTCTATATCTTCA
GGCGCGCGGTCTGGCAGTAAAAACTATCCAGCAACATTTGGGCCAGCTAAACATGCTTCATCGTCGGTCC
GGGCTGCCACGACCAAGTGACAGCAATGCTGTTTCACTGGTTATGCGGCGGATCCGAAAAGAAAACGTTG
ATGCCGGTGAACGTGCAAAACAGGCTCTAGCGTTCGAACGCACTGATTTCGACCAGGTTCGTTCACTCAT
GGAAAATAGCGATCGCTGCCAGGATATACGTAATCTGGCATTTCTGGGGATTGCTTATAACACCCTGTTA
CGTATAGCCGAAATTGCCAGGATCAGGGTTAAAGATATCTCACGTACTGACGGTGGGAGAATGTTAATCC
ATATTGGCAGAACGAAAACGCTGGTTAGCACCGCAGGTGTAGAGAAGGCACTTAGCCTGGGGGTAACTAA
ACTGGTCGAGCGATGGATTTCCGTCTCTGGTGTAGCTGATGATCCGAATAACTACCTGTTTTGCCGGGTC
AGAAAAAATGGTGTTGCCGCGCCATCTGCCACCAGCCAGCTATCAACTCGCGCCCTGGAAGGGATTTTTG
AAGCAACTCATCGATTGATTTACGGCGCTAAGGATGACTCTGGTCAGAGATACCTGGCCTGGTCTGGACA
CAGTGCCCGTGTCGGAGCCGCGCGAGATATGGCCCGCGCTGGAGTTTCAATACCGGAGATCATGCAAGCT
GGTGGCTGGACCAATGTAAATATTGTCATGAACTATATCCGTAACCTGGATAGTGAAACAGGGGCAATGG
TGCGCCTGCTGGAAGATGGCGATTAGCCATGTTTAAGGGTTCCGGTTCCACTAGGTACAATTCGATATCA
AGCTTATCGATAATCAACCTCTGGATTACAAAATTTGTGAAAGATTGACTGGTATTCTTAACTATGTTGC
TCCTTTTACGCTATGTGGATACGCTGCTTTAATGCCTTTGTATCATGCTATTGCTTCCCGTATGGCTTTC
ATTTTCTCCTCCTTGTATAAATCCTGGTTGCTGTCTCTTTATGAGGAGTTGTGGCCCGTTGTCAGGCAAC
GTGGCGTGGTGTGCACTGTGTTTGCTGACGCAACCCCCACTGGTTGGGGCATTGCCACCACCTGTCAGCT
CCTTTCCGGGACTTTCGCTTTCCCCCTCCCTATTGCCACGGCGGAACTCATCGCCGCCTGCCTTGCCCGC
TGCTGGACAGGGGCTCGGCTGTTGGGCACTGACAATTCCGTGGTGTTGTCGGGGAAATCATCGTCCTTTC
CTTGGCTGCTCGCCTGTGTTGCCACCTGGATTCTGCGCGGGACGTCCTTCTGCTACGTCCCTTCGGCCCT
CAATCCAGCGGACCTTCCTTCCCGCGGCCTGCTGCCGGCTCTGCGGCCTCTTCCGCGTCTTCGCCTTCGC
CCTCAGACGAGTCGGATCTCCCTTTGGGCCGCCTCCCCGCATCGATACCGTCGACCTCGATCGAGACCTA
GAAAAACATGGAGCAATCACAAGTAGCAATACAGCAGCTACCAATGCTGATTGTGCCTGGCTAGAAGCAC
AAGAGGAGGAGGAGGTGGGTTTTCCAGTCACACCTCAGGTACCTTTAAGACCAATGACTTACAAGGCAGC
TGTAGATCTTAGCCACTTTTTAAAAGAAAAGGGGGGACTGGAAGGGCTAATTCACTCCCAACGAAGACAA
GATATCCTTGATCTGTGGATCTACCACACACAAGGCTACTTCCCTGATTGGCAGAACTACACACCAGGGC
CAGGGATCAGATATCCACTGACCTTTGGATGGTGCTACAAGCTAGTACCAGTTGAGCAAGAGAAGGTAGA
AGAAGCCAATGAAGGAGAGAACACCCGCTTGTTACACCCTGTGAGCCTGCATGGGATGGATGACCCGGAG
AGAGAAGTATTAGAGTGGAGGTTTGACAGCCGCCTAGCATTTCATCACATGGCCCGAGAGCTGCATCCGG
ACTGTACTGGGTCTCTCTGGTTAGACCAGATCTGAGCCTGGGAGCTCTCTGGCTAACTAGGGAACCCACT
GCTTAAGCCTCAATAAAGCTTGCCTTGAGTGCTTCAAGTAGTGTGTGCCCGTCTGTTGTGTGACTCTGGT
AACTAGAGATCCCTCAGACCCTTTTAGTCAGTGTGGAAAATCTCTAGCAGCATGTGAGCAAAAGGCCAGC
AAAAGGCCAGGAACCGTAAAAAGGCCGCGTTGCTGGCGTTTTTCCATAGGCTCCGCCCCCCTGACGAGCA
TCACAAAAATCGACGCTCAAGTCAGAGGTGGCGAAACCCGACAGGACTATAAAGATACCAGGCGTTTCCC
CCTGGAAGCTCCCTCGTGCGCTCTCCTGTTCCGACCCTGCCGCTTACCGGATACCTGTCCGCCTTTCTCC
CTTCGGGAAGCGTGGCGCTTTCTCATAGCTCACGCTGTAGGTATCTCAGTTCGGTGTAGGTCGTTCGCTC
CAAGCTGGGCTGTGTGCACGAACCCCCCGTTCAGCCCGACCGCTGCGCCTTATCCGGTAACTATCGTCTT
GAGTCCAACCCGGTAAGACACGACTTATCGCCACTGGCAGCAGCCACTGGTAACAGGATTAGCAGAGCGA
GGTATGTAGGCGGTGCTACAGAGTTCTTGAAGTGGTGGCCTAACTACGGCTACACTAGAAGAACAGTATT
TGGTATCTGCGCTCTGCTGAAGCCAGTTACCTTCGGAAAAAGAGTTGGTAGCTCTTGATCCGGCAAACAA
ACCACCGCTGGTAGCGGTGGTTTTTTTGTTTGCAAGCAGCAGATTACGCGCAGAAAAAAAGGATCTCAAG
AAGATCCTTTGATCTTTTCTACGGGGTCTGACGCTCAGTGGAACGAAAACTCACGTTAAGGGATTTTGGT
CATGAGATTATCAAAAAGGATCTTCACCTAGATCCTTTTAAATTAAAAATGAAGTTTTAAATCAATCTAA
AGTATATATGAGTAAACTTGGTCTGACAGTTACCAATGCTTAATCAGTGAGGCACCTATCTCAGCGATCT
GTCTATTTCGTTCATCCATAGTTGCCTGACTCCCCGTCGTGTAGATAACTACGATACGGGAGGGCTTACC
ATCTGGCCCCAGTGCTGCAATGATACCGCGAGACCCACGCTCACCGGCTCCAGATTTATCAGCAATAAAC
CAGCCAGCCGGAAGGGCCGAGCGCAGAAGTGGTCCTGCAACTTTATCCGCCTCCATCCAGTCTATTAATT
GTTGCCGGGAAGCTAGAGTAAGTAGTTCGCCAGTTAATAGTTTGCGCAACGTTGTTGCCATTGCTACAGG
CATCGTGGTGTCACGCTCGTCGTTTGGTATGGCTTCATTCAGCTCCGGTTCCCAACGATCAAGGCGAGTT
ACATGATCCCCCATGTTGTGCAAAAAAGCGGTTAGCTCCTTCGGTCCTCCGATCGTTGTCAGAAGTAAGT
TGGCCGCAGTGTTATCACTCATGGTTATGGCAGCACTGCATAATTCTCTTACTGTCATGCCATCCGTAAG
ATGCTTTTCTGTGACTGGTGAGTACTCAACCAAGTCATTCTGAGAATAGTGTATGCGGCGACCGAGTTGC
TCTTGCCCGGCGTCAATACGGGATAATACCGCGCCACATAGCAGAACTTTAAAAGTGCTCATCATTGGAA
AACGTTCTTCGGGGCGAAAACTCTCAAGGATCTTACCGCTGTTGAGATCCAGTTCGATGTAACCCACTCG
TGCACCCAACTGATCTTCAGCATCTTTTACTTTCACCAGCGTTTCTGGGTGAGCAAAAACAGGAAGGCAA
AATGCCGCAAAAAAGGGAATAAGGGCGACACGGAAATGTTGAATACTCATACTCTTCCTTTTTCAATATT
ATTGAAGCATTTATCAGGGTTATTGTCTCATGAGCGGATACATATTTGAATGTATTTAGAAAAATAAACA
AATAGGGGTTCCGCGCACATTTCCCCGAAAAGTGCCACCTGACGTCGACGGATCGGGAGATCTCCCGATC
CCCTATGGTGCACTCTCAGTACAATCTGCTCTGATGCCGCATAGTTAAGCCAGTATCTGCTCCCTGCTTG
TGTGTTGGAGGTCGCTGAGTAGTGCGCGAGCAAAATTTAAGCTACAACAAGGCAAGGCTTGACCGACAAT
TGCATGAAGAATCTGCTTAGGGTTAGGCGTTTTGCGCTGCTTCGCGATGTACGGGCCAGATATACGCGTT
Features (pLannotate 1.2.2; 21 found; start..end, strand, type, name):
      1..380     +  enhancer       CMV enhancer: human cytomegalovirus immediate early enhancer
    381..580     +  promoter       CMV promoter: human cytomegalovirus (CMV) immediate early promoter
    598..778     +  LTR            5' LTR (truncated): truncated 5' long terminal repeat (LTR) from HIV-1
    825..950     +  misc_feature   HIV-1 Ψ: packaging signal of human immunodeficiency virus type 1
    934..1272    +  CDS            HIV-1 gag (fragment): gag protein from human immunodeficiency virus 1; gag
   1447..1680    +  misc_feature   RRE: The Rev response element (RRE) of HIV-1 allows for Rev-dependent mRNA export from the nucleus to the cytoplasm.
   2057..2157    +  CDS            Rev (fragment): human immunodeficiency virus 1 (HIV-1) Rev protein; rev; enhances nuclear export of unspliced and incompletely spliced viral mRNAs
   2207..2324    +  misc_feature   cPPT/CTS: central polypurine tract and central termination sequence of HIV-1
   2406..2646    +  promoter       U6 promoter: RNA polymerase III promoter for human U6 snRNA
   2694..2761    +  misc_RNA       tracrRNA (fragment): trans-activating CRISPR RNA for the Streptococcus pyogenes CRISPR/Cas9 system
   2814..3306    +  promoter       PGK promoter: mouse phosphoglycerate kinase 1 promoter
   3336..4366    +  CDS            Cre (fragment): site-specific recombinase Cre is a site-specific recombinase from bacteriophage P1. Recombination occurs at loxP sequences.
   4399..4422    +  misc_feature   MCS (fragment): pBluescript multiple cloning site
   4422..5010    +  misc_feature   WPRE: woodchuck hepatitis virus posttranscriptional regulatory element
   5011..5030    +  misc_feature   MCS (fragment): pBluescript multiple cloning site
   5032..5532    +  CDS            nef (fragment): NEF_HV1LA - Experimental evidence at protein level: Swiss-Prot protein existence level 1. Extracellular Nef protein targets CD4(+) T-lymphocytes for apoptosis by interacting with CXCR4 surface receptors. From Human immunodeficiency virus type 1 group M subtype B (isolate Lai) (HIV-1).
   5539..5719    +  LTR            5' LTR (truncated): truncated 5' long terminal repeat (LTR) from HIV-1
   5781..6369    -  rep_origin     ori: high-copy-number ColE1/pMB1/pBR322/pUC origin of replication
   6540..7400    -  CDS            AmpR: β-lactamase; bla; confers resistance to ampicillin, carbenicillin, and related antibiotics
   7401..7505    -  promoter       AmpR promoter: bla
   7564..7616    -  misc_feature   bom (fragment): basis of mobility region from pBR322
