[The description below was written by a language model from this plasmid's Addgene catalogue record and pLannotate feature annotations shown in this document.]
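Description:
Lenti-sgPrdm9#2/Cre is a 7.8 kb HIV-1-derived lentiviral transfer plasmid built on the pLL3.3 backbone that delivers both a CRISPR guide RNA and Cre recombinase from a single provirus. In bacteria it is maintained through a high-copy ColE1/pUC-type origin and selected with ampicillin via the β-lactamase gene. A CMV enhancer/promoter sits upstream of a truncated 5' LTR, so that genomic RNA can be transcribed in packaging cells. It is followed by the Ψ packaging signal with a partial gag sequence, the Rev response element for Rev-dependent nuclear export, and the cPPT/CTS element that aids nuclear import of the reverse-transcribed genome. A WPRE downstream of the payload enhances transcript stability and expression. The viral region ends in a nef fragment and a second truncated LTR annotation that corresponds to the 3' LTR.

The payload consists of two independent expression units. A human U6 RNA polymerase III promoter drives a 20-nt spacer targeting the mouse Prdm9 gene, fused to the Streptococcus pyogenes Cas9 guide scaffold (annotated as a tracrRNA fragment). Immediately downstream, the mouse PGK promoter drives Cre recombinase. The vector carries no Cas9 and no mammalian selection marker in the annotation, so editing requires Cas9 supplied by the recipient cells. The usual arrangement for such vectors is an animal carrying Cre-dependent alleles, such as floxed tumour suppressors and a Cre-activated Cas9 allele, although the record does not specify the recipient genotype. In that setting, each transduced cell undergoes Cre-mediated recombination and Prdm9 disruption together. The associated publication describes a multiplexed in vivo approach to identify driver genes in small cell lung cancer, consistent with this being one of a panel of sgRNA/Cre vectors, with "#2" suggesting one of several Prdm9 guides.
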