Addgene plasmid #193232: Lenti-sgPrdm9#2/Cre
Purpose: Lentiviral vector expressing Cre recombinase (driven by mPGK promoter) and an sgRNA against the mouse Prdm9 gene
Depositing lab: Julien Sage. Depositing organization: Stanford University. Publication: A multiplexed in vivo approach to identify driver genes in small cell lung cancer. Lee MC, Cai H, Murray CW, Li C, Shue YT, Andrejka L, He AL, Holzem AME, Drainas AP, Ko JH, Coles GL, Kong C, Zhu S, Zhu C, Wang J, van de Rijn M, Petrov DA, Winslow MM, Sage J. Cell Rep. 2023 Jan 13;42(1):111990. doi: 10.1016/j.celrep.2023.111990. PubMed 36640300.
Backbone
  Vector backbone: pLL3.3
  Vector type: Mammalian Expression, Lentiviral, CRISPR
Growth in bacteria
  Bacterial resistance: Ampicillin, 100 μg/mL
  Growth temperature: 37°C
  Growth strain: NEB Stable
  Copy number: High Copy
Gene/Insert
  Gene/Insert name: sgPrdm9#2
  gRNA/shRNA sequence: ACCTGGTCTGATAACCCGGC
  Species: M. musculus (mouse)
  Insert size (bp): 20
  Entrez Gene: Prdm9 (a.k.a. Dsbc1, G1-419-29, Meisetz, PRDM9-B, Rcr1, repro7)
  Promoter: U6
  Cloning method: Restriction Enzyme; 5′ cloning site Unknown (unknown if destroyed); 3′ cloning site Unknown (unknown if destroyed)
Terms and licenses: Academic/Nonprofit Terms; Industry Terms: Not Available to Industry
Depositor comments: Please visit https://www.biorxiv.org/content/10.1101/2022.03.28.485708v1 for bioRxiv preprint.
How to cite: Lenti-sgPrdm9#2/Cre was a gift from Julien Sage (Addgene plasmid # 193232 ; http://n2t.net/addgene:193232 ; RRID:Addgene_193232)
